Addgene plasmid #111880: pNAS1b split mCherry 14-3-3β
Purpose: (Empty Backbone) Mode #2 phosphosite expression (split mCherry, using 14-3-3β binding domain)
Depositing lab: Jesse Rinehart. Depositing organization: Yale University. Publication: Encoding human serine phosphopeptides in bacteria for proteome-wide identification of phosphorylation-dependent interactions. Barber KW, Muir P, Szeligowski RV, Rogulina S, Gerstein M, Sampson JR, Isaacs FJ, Rinehart J. Nat Biotechnol. 2018 Aug;36(7):638-644. doi: 10.1038/nbt.4150. Epub 2018 Jun 11. PubMed 29889213.
Backbone
  Vector backbone: pNAS1b
  Backbone size (bp): 5500
  Vector type: Bacterial Expression
  Tag / fusion protein: Split mCherry system: 14-3-3β fused to C-terminal split mCherry; phosphosite empty cassette fused to N-terminal split mCherry. (N terminal on backbone)
Growth in bacteria
  Bacterial resistance: Ampicillin, 100 μg/mL
  Growth temperature: 37°C
  Growth strain: DH5alpha
  Copy number: Unknown
Gene/Insert
  Cloning method: Restriction Enzyme
Terms and licenses: Academic/Nonprofit Terms; Industry Terms: Not Available to Industry
Depositor comments: Backbone originally described in Sawyer, et al, Designed Phosphoprotein Recognition in Escherichia coli, 2014.
How to cite: pNAS1b split mCherry 14-3-3β was a gift from Jesse Rinehart (Addgene plasmid # 111880 ; http://n2t.net/addgene:111880 ; RRID:Addgene_111880)
