[The description below was written by a language model from this plasmid's Addgene catalogue record and pLannotate feature annotations shown in this document.]
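Description:
pNAS1b split mCherry 14-3-3β is a roughly 5.5 kb bacterial expression plasmid deposited as an empty backbone for what the depositor calls "Mode #2" phosphosite expression: a bimolecular fluorescence complementation assay in E. coli that reports on phosphorylation-dependent binding. It is selected with ampicillin through the bla gene (AmpR) and its own promoter. Replication relies on a p15A origin, a medium-copy replicon compatible with ColE1-type plasmids, so it can coexist with other plasmids in the same cell. The annotation also picks up short bom and RSF ori fragments near this origin. The catalogue lists copy number as unknown.

The plasmid carries two independently controlled expression units. In the first, the araBAD promoter, regulated by the divergently transcribed araC gene and therefore arabinose-inducible, drives human 14-3-3β (YWHAB), a phosphoserine/phosphothreonine-binding adapter protein. It is followed by a short Discosoma-derived fluorescent protein fragment, which corresponds to the C-terminal half of split mCherry, and a His tag. This unit ends in the rrnB T1 and T2 terminators. In the second unit, the tet-operator-containing PLtetO-1 promoter drives a longer mCherry-family fragment, the N-terminal split half, followed by an rrnB T1 terminator. According to the record this half is fused to an empty cassette into which candidate phosphosite sequences are inserted by restriction cloning; the cassette itself is not annotated in the feature table.

When an inserted phosphopeptide is bound by 14-3-3β, the two mCherry halves are brought together and red fluorescence is reconstituted. The associated work concerns encoding human serine phosphopeptides in bacteria to identify phosphorylation-dependent interactions, and any additional components needed for phosphoserine incorporation are not carried on this plasmid as annotated.
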