Features (pLannotate 1.2.2; 16 found; start..end, strand, type, name):
     75..812     +  CDS            YWHAB: 1433B_HUMAN - Experimental evidence at protein level: Swiss-Prot protein existence level 1. Adapter protein implicated in the regulation of a large spectrum of both general and specialized signaling pathways. Binds to a large number of partners, usually by recognition of a phosphoserine or phosphothreonine motif. Binding generally results in the modulation of the activity of the binding partner. Negative regulator of osteogenesis. Blocks the nuclear translocation of the phosphorylated form (by AKT1) of SRPK2 and antagonizes its stimulatory effect on cyclin D1 expression resulting in blockage o
    843..1073    +  CDS            Blue102 (fragment): Blue102 is a fluorescent protein published in 2010, derived from Discosoma sp..
   1074..1091    +  CDS            7xHis (fragment): 6xHis affinity tag
   1192..1307    +  ncRNA          5S rRNA: Accession: RF00001 - 5S ribosomal RNA
   1311..1397    +  terminator     rrnB T1 terminator: Escherichia coli rrnB; transcription terminator T1 from the E. coli rrnB gene
   1489..1516    +  terminator     rrnB T2 terminator: transcription terminator T2 from the E. coli rrnB gene
   1546..1609    +  promoter       AmpR promoter: bla
   1610..2470    +  CDS            AmpR: β-lactamase; bla; confers resistance to ampicillin, carbenicillin, and related antibiotics
   2616..2689    +  promoter       PLtetO-1 promoter: modified phage lambda PL promoter with tet operator sites (Lutz and Bujard, 1997)
   2726..3217    +  CDS            RDSmCherry0.1 (fragment): RDSmCherry0.1 is a basic (constitutively fluorescent) red fluorescent protein published in 2017, derived from Discosoma sp..
   3296..3382    +  terminator     rrnB T1 terminator: Escherichia coli rrnB; transcription terminator T1 from the E. coli rrnB gene
   3402..3428    +  misc_feature   bom (fragment): basis of mobility region from pBR322
   3527..3582    -  rep_origin     RSF ori (fragment): Plasmids containing the RSF 1030 origin of replication can be propagated in E. coli cells that contain additional plasmids with compatible origins.
   3670..4215    -  rep_origin     p15A ori: Plasmids containing the medium-copy-number p15A origin of replication can be propagated in E. coli cells that contain a second plasmid with the ColE1 origin.
   4363..5241    -  CDS            araC: L-arabinose regulatory protein; araC
   5268..41      +  promoter       araBAD promoter (across the origin): araBAD; promoter of the L-arabinose operon of E. coli; the araC regulatory gene is transcribed in the opposite direction (Guzman et al., 1995)
>Addgene plasmid #111880 | pNAS1b split mCherry 14-3-3β | depositor full sequence | sequence record 210390 | pNAS1b split mCherry 14-3-3β sequence 5511 bps
TACCTGACGCTTTTTATCGCAACTCTCTACTGTTTCTCCATACCCGTTTTTTGGGCTAACAGGAGGAATT
ACATATGACGATGGACAAATCAGAGCTGGTACAGAAGGCAAAACTGGCTGAACAAGCTGAGCGTTACGAC
GACATGGCGGCTGCAATGAAGGCGGTTACGGAACAAGGGCACGAGCTGAGTAATGAGGAACGCAACTTAT
TAAGTGTTGCGTACAAAAATGTAGTCGGCGCACGTCGTAGTAGTTGGCGCGTTATCAGCAGTATTGAGCA
GAAAACCGAGCGCAACGAGAAGAAGCAACAAATGGGTAAAGAATACCGTGAAAAGATCGAAGCCGAACTG
CAGGATATTTGTAATGATGTGCTTGAATTGCTGGATAAGTACTTGATCCCCAACGCTACACAACCCGAAT
CGAAAGTTTTTTACCTTAAAATGAAGGGCGACTATTTTCGCTATCTTAGCGAGGTGGCTAGTGGTGATAA
CAAGCAAACCACCGTGTCAAACTCGCAACAAGCATACCAGGAAGCATTCGAGATTAGCAAGAAGGAGATG
CAGCCCACGCACCCTATCCGTTTGGGCCTTGCCCTGAATTTCTCAGTTTTCTACTACGAAATCTTGAACT
CTCCAGAGAAAGCGTGCTCGCTGGCCAAAACGGCTTTTGACGAGGCTATCGCAGAATTGGACACACTGAA
TGAGGAAAGCTATAAAGATTCGACACTTATTATGCAGTTATTACGTGATAATCTTACACTGTGGACCAGC
GAGAACCAAGGCGACGAAGGGGACGCTGGAGAAGGAGAGAACGAGCTCGGAGCGGCTGCAGGAGGAAGCG
GAGGCGCGCTGAAGGGCGAGATCAAGCAGAGGCTGAAGCTGAAGGACGGCGGCCACTACGACGCTGAGGT
CAAGACCACCTACAAGGCCAAGAAGCCCGTGCAACTGCCCGGCGCCTACAACGTCAACATCAAGTTGGAC
ATCACCTCCCACAACGAGGACTACACCATCGTGGAACAGTACGAACGCGCCGAGGGCCGCCACTCCACCG
GCGGCATGGACGAGCTGTACAAGCATCACCATCACCATCACTAATTATAACAGCTCTTGGCTGTTTTGGC
GGATGAGAGAAGATTTTCAGCCTGATACAGATTAAATCAGAACGCAGAAGCGGTCTGATAAAACAGAATT
TGCCTGGCGGCAGTAGCGCGGTGGTCCCACCTGACCCCATGCCGAACTCAGAAGTGAAACGCCGTAGCGC
CGATGGTAGTGTGGGGTCTCCCCATGCGAGAGTAGGGAACTGCCAGGCATCAAATAAAACGAAAGGCTCA
GTCGAAAGACTGGGCCTTTCGTTTTATCTGTTGTTTGTCGGTGAACGCTCTCCTGAGTAGGACAAATCCG
CCGGGAGCGGATTTGAACGTTGCGAAGCAACGGCCCGGAGGGTGGCGGGCAGGACGCCCGCCATAAACTG
CCAGGCATCAAATTAAGCAGAAGGCCATCCTGACGGATGGCCTTTTTGCGTTTCTACAAACTCCTCGAGT
TCAAATATGTATCCGCTCATGAGACAATAACCCTGATAAATGCTTCAATAATATTGAAAAAGGAAGAGTA
TGAGTATTCAACATTTCCGTGTCGCCCTTATTCCCTTTTTTGCGGCATTTTGCCTTCCTGTTTTTGCTCA
CCCAGAAACGCTGGTGAAAGTAAAAGATGCTGAAGATCAGTTGGGTGCACGAGTGGGTTACATCGAACTG
GATCTCAACAGCGGTAAGATCCTTGAGAGTTTTCGCCCCGAAGAACGTTTTCCAATGATGAGCACTTTTA
AAGTTCTGCTATGTGGCGCGGTATTATCCCGTGTTGACGCCGGGCAAGAGCAACTCGGTCGCCGCATACA
CTATTCTCAGAATGACTTGGTTGAGTACTCACCAGTCACAGAAAAGCATCTTACGGATGGCATGACAGTA
AGAGAATTATGCAGTGCTGCCATAACCATGAGTGATAACACTGCGGCCAACTTACTTCTGACAACGATCG
GAGGACCGAAGGAGCTAACCGCTTTTTTGCACAACATGGGGGATCATGTAACTCGCCTTGATCGTTGGGA
ACCGGAGCTGAATGAAGCCATACCAAACGACGAGCGTGACACCACGATGCCTGTAGCAATGGCAACAACG
TTGCGCAAACTATTAACTGGCGAACTACTTACTCTAGCTTCCCGGCAACAATTAATAGACTGGATGGAGG
CGGATAAAGTTGCAGGACCACTTCTGCGCTCGGCCCTTCCGGCTGGCTGGTTTATTGCTGATAAATCTGG
AGCCGGTGAGCGTGGGTCTCGCGGTATCATTGCAGCACTGGGGCCAGATGGTAAGCCCTCCCGTATCGTA
GTTATCTACACGACGGGGAGTCAGGCAACTATGGATGAACGAAATAGACAGATCGCTGAGATAGGTGCCT
CACTGATTAAGCATTGGTAACTGTCAGACCAAGTTTACTCATATATACTTTAGATTGATTTAAAACTTCA
TTTTTAATTTAAAAGGATCTAGGTGAAGATCCTTTTTGATAATCTCATGACCAAAATCCCTTAACGTGAG
TTTTCGTTCCACTGAGCGAAGATCTTCCCTATCAGTGATAGAGATTGACATCCCTATCAGTGATAGAGAT
ACTGAGCACATCAGCAGGACGCACTGACCGAATTCATTAAAGAGGAGAAAGGTTCCATGGCATCCGTGAG
CAAGGGCGAGGAGGATAACATGGCCATCATCAAGGAGTTCATGCGCTTCAAGGTGCACATGGAGGGCTCC
GTGAACGGCCACGAGTTCGAGATCGAGGGCGAGGGCGAGGGCCGCCCCTACGAGGGCACCCAGACCGCCA
AGCTGAAGGTGACCAAGGGTGGCCCCCTGCCCTTCGCCTGGGACATCCTGTCCCCTCAGTTCATGTACGG
CTCCAAGGCCTACGTGAAGCACCCCGCCGACATCCCCGACTACTTGAAGCTGTCCTTCCCCGAGGGCTTC
AAGTGGGAGCGCGTGATGAACTTCGAGGACGGCGGCGTGGTGACCGTGACCCAGGACTCCTCCCTGCAGG
ACGGCGAGTTCATCTACAAGGTGAAGCTGCGCGGCACCAACTTCCCCTCCGACGGCCCCGTAATGCAGAA
GAAGACCATGGGCTGGGAGGCCTCCTCCGAGCGGATGTACCCCGAGGACGGTGGCTCTGGCTCTGGGTCG
ACTGGTGGTACCGGCGCCAAATCTGACAAGCTTTAACAGCTGATTAAGCTACATGGTACGCGTGCTGCCA
GGCATCAAATAAAACGAAAGGCTCAGTCGAAAGACTGGGCCTTTCGTTTTATCTGTTGTTTGTCGGTGAA
CGCTCTCCTGAGTAGGACAAATCCGCCGCCCTCCTAGGATCAGCGCTAGCGGAGTGTATACTGGCTTACT
ATGTTGGCACTGATGAGGGTGTCAGTGAAGTGCTTCATGTGGCAGGAGAAAAAAGGCTGCACCGGTGCGT
CAGCAGAATATGTGATACAGGATATATTCCGCTTCCTCGCTCACTGACTCGCTACGCTCGGTCGTTCGAC
TGCGGCGAGCGGAAATGGCTTACGAACGGGGCGGAGATTTCCTGGAAGATGCCAGGAAGATACTTAACAG
GGAAGTGAGAGGGCCGCGGCAAAGCCGTTTTTCCATAGGCTCCGCCCCCCTGACAAGCATCACGAAATCT
GACGCTCAAATCAGTGGTGGCGAAACCCGACAGGACTATAAAGATACCAGGCGTTTCCCCCTGGCGGCTC
CCTCGTGCGCTCTCCTGTTCCTGCCTTTCGGTTTACCGGTGTCATTCCGCTGTTATGGCCGCGTTTGTCT
CATTCCACGCCTGACACTCAGTTCCGGGTAGGCAGTTCGCTCCAAGCTGGACTGTATGCACGAACCCCCC
GTTCAGTCCGACCGCTGCGCCTTATCCGGTAACTATCGTCTTGAGTCCAACCCGGAAAGACATGCAAAAG
CACCACTGGCAGCAGCCACTGGTAATTGATTTAGAGGAGTTAGTCTTGAAGTCATGCGCCGGTTAAGGCT
AAACTGAAAGGACAAGTTTTGGTGACTGCGCTCCTCCAAGCCAGTTACCTCGGTTCAAAGAGTTGGTAGC
TCAGAGAACCTTCGAAAAACCGCCCTGCAAGGCGGTTTTTTCGTTTTCAGAGCAAGAGATTACGCGCAGA
CCAAAACGATCTCAAGAAGATCATCTTATTAACTGCAGAGATCAATTCGCGCGCGAAGGCGAAGCGGCAT
GCTGCATAATGTGCCTGTCAAATGGACGAAGCAGGGATTCTGCAAACCCTATGCTACTCCGTCAAGCCGT
CAATTGTCTGATTCGTTACCAATTATGACAACTTGACGGCTACATCATTCACTTTTTCTTCACAACCGGC
ACGGAACTCGCTCGGGCTGGCCCCGGTGCATTTTTTAAATACCCGCGAGAAATAGAGTTGATCGTCAAAA
CCAACATTGCGACCGACGGTGGCGATAGGCATCCGGGTGGTGCTCAAAAGCAGCTTCGCCTGGCTGATAC
GTTGGTCCTCGCGCCAGCTTAAGACGCTAATCCCTAACTGCTGGCGGAAAAGATGTGACAGACGCGACGG
CGACAAGCAAACATGCTGTGCGACGCTGGCGATATCAAAATTGCTGTCTGCCAGGTGATCGCTGATGTAC
TGACAAGCCTCGCGTACCCGATTATCCATCGGTGGATGGAGCGACTCGTTAATCGCTTCCATGCGCCGCA
GTAACAATTGCTCAAGCAGATTTATCGCCAGCAGCTCCGAATAGCGCCCTTCCCCTTGCCCGGCGTTAAT
GATTTGCCCAAACAGGTCGCTGAAATGCGGCTGGTGCGCTTCATCCGGGCGAAAGAACCCCGTATTGGCA
AATATTGACGGCCAGTTAAGCCATTCATGCCAGTAGGCGCGCGGACGAAAGTAAACCCACTGGTGATACC
ATTCGCGAGCCTCCGGATGACGACCGTAGTGATGAATCTCTCCTGGCGGGAACAGCAAAATATCACCCGG
TCGGCAAACAAATTCTCGTCCCTGATTTTTCACCACCCCCTGACCGCGAATGGTGAGATTGAGAATATAA
CCTTTCATTCCCAGCGGTCGGTCGATAAAAAAATCGAGATAACCGTTGGCCTCAATCGGCGTTAAACCCG
CCACCAGATGGGCATTAAACGAGTATCCCGGCAGCAGGGGATCATTTTGCGCTTCAGCCATACTTTTCAT
ACTCCCGCCATTCAGAGAAGAAACCAATTGTCCATATTGCATCAGACATTGCCGTCACTGCGTCTTTTAC
TGGCTCTTCTCGCTAACCAAACCGGTAACCCCGCTTATTAAAAGCATTCTGTAACAAAGCGGGACCAAAG
CCATGACAAAAACGCGTAACAAAAGTGTCTATAATCACGGCAGAAAAGTCCACATTGATTATTTGCACGG
CGTCACACTTTGCTATGCCATAGCATTTTTATCCATAAGATTAGCGGATCC
