Features (pLannotate 1.2.2; 16 found; start..end, strand, type, name):
     75..812     +  CDS            YWHAB: 1433B_HUMAN - Experimental evidence at protein level: Swiss-Prot protein existence level 1. Adapter protein implicated in the regulation of a large spectrum of both general and specialized signaling pathways. Binds to a large number of partners, usually by recognition of a phosphoserine or phosphothreonine motif. Binding generally results in the modulation of the activity of the binding partner. Negative regulator of osteogenesis. Blocks the nuclear translocation of the phosphorylated form (by AKT1) of SRPK2 and antagonizes its stimulatory effect on cyclin D1 expression resulting in blockage o
    843..1073    +  CDS            Blue102 (fragment): Blue102 is a fluorescent protein published in 2010, derived from Discosoma sp..
   1074..1091    +  CDS            7xHis (fragment): 6xHis affinity tag
   1192..1307    +  ncRNA          5S rRNA: Accession: RF00001 - 5S ribosomal RNA
   1311..1397    +  terminator     rrnB T1 terminator: Escherichia coli rrnB; transcription terminator T1 from the E. coli rrnB gene
   1489..1516    +  terminator     rrnB T2 terminator: transcription terminator T2 from the E. coli rrnB gene
   1546..1609    +  promoter       AmpR promoter: bla
   1610..2470    +  CDS            AmpR: β-lactamase; bla; confers resistance to ampicillin, carbenicillin, and related antibiotics
   2616..2689    +  promoter       PLtetO-1 promoter: modified phage lambda PL promoter with tet operator sites (Lutz and Bujard, 1997)
   2726..3217    +  CDS            RDSmCherry0.1 (fragment): RDSmCherry0.1 is a basic (constitutively fluorescent) red fluorescent protein published in 2017, derived from Discosoma sp..
   3296..3382    +  terminator     rrnB T1 terminator: Escherichia coli rrnB; transcription terminator T1 from the E. coli rrnB gene
   3402..3428    +  misc_feature   bom (fragment): basis of mobility region from pBR322
   3527..3582    -  rep_origin     RSF ori (fragment): Plasmids containing the RSF 1030 origin of replication can be propagated in E. coli cells that contain additional plasmids with compatible origins.
   3670..4215    -  rep_origin     p15A ori: Plasmids containing the medium-copy-number p15A origin of replication can be propagated in E. coli cells that contain a second plasmid with the ColE1 origin.
   4363..5241    -  CDS            araC: L-arabinose regulatory protein; araC
   5268..41      +  promoter       araBAD promoter (across the origin): araBAD; promoter of the L-arabinose operon of E. coli; the araC regulatory gene is transcribed in the opposite direction (Guzman et al., 1995)
>Addgene plasmid #111880 | pNAS1b split mCherry 14-3-3β | addgene full sequence | sequence record 213503 | Addgene NGS Result
TACCTGACGCTTTTTATCGCAACTCTCTACTGTTTCTCCATACCCGTTTTTTGGGCTAACAGGAGGAATT
ACATATGACGATGGACAAATCAGAGCTGGTACAGAAGGCAAAACTGGCTGAACAAGCTGAGCGTTACGAC
GACATGGCGGCTGCAATGAAGGCGGTTACGGAACAAGGGCACGAGCTGAGTAATGAGGAACGCAACTTAT
TAAGTGTTGCGTACAAAAATGTAGTCGGCGCACGTCGTAGTAGTTGGCGCGTTATCAGCAGTATTGAGCA
GAAAACCGAGCGCAACGAGAAGAAGCAACAAATGGGTAAAGAATACCGTGAAAAGATCGAAGCCGAACTG
CAGGATATTTGTAATGATGTGCTTGAATTGCTGGATAAGTACTTGATCCCCAACGCTACACAACCCGAAT
CGAAAGTTTTTTACCTTAAAATGAAGGGCGACTATTTTCGCTATCTTAGCGAGGTGGCTAGTGGTGATAA
CAAGCAAACCACCGTGTCAAACTCGCAACAAGCATACCAGGAAGCATTCGAGATTAGCAAGAAGGAGATG
CAGCCCACGCACCCTATCCGTTTGGGCCTTGCCCTGAATTTCTCAGTTTTCTACTACGAAATCTTGAACT
CTCCAGAGAAAGCGTGCTCGCTGGCCAAAACGGCTTTTGACGAGGCTATCGCAGAATTGGACACACTGAA
TGAGGAAAGCTATAAAGATTCGACACTTATTATGCAGTTATTACGTGATAATCTTACACTGTGGACCAGC
GAGAACCAAGGCGACGAAGGGGACGCTGGAGAAGGAGAGAACGAGCTCGGAGCGGCTGCAGGAGGAAGCG
GAGGCGCGCTGAAGGGCGAGATCAAGCAGAGGCTGAAGCTGAAGGACGGCGGCCACTACGACGCTGAGGT
CAAGACCACCTACAAGGCCAAGAAGCCCGTGCAACTGCCCGGCGCCTACAACGTCAACATCAAGTTGGAC
ATCACCTCCCACAACGAGGACTACACCATCGTGGAACAGTACGAACGCGCCGAGGGCCGCCACTCCACCG
GCGGCATGGACGAGCTGTACAAGCATCACCATCACCATCACTAATTATAACAGCTCTTGGCTGTTTTGGC
GGATGAGAGAAGATTTTCAGCCTGATACAGATTAAATCAGAACGCAGAAGCGGTCTGATAAAACAGAATT
TGCCTGGCGGCAGTAGCGCGGTGGTCCCACCTGACCCCATGCCGAACTCAGAAGTGAAACGCCGTAGCGC
CGATGGTAGTGTGGGGTCTCCCCATGCGAGAGTAGGGAACTGCCAGGCATCAAATAAAACGAAAGGCTCA
GTCGAAAGACTGGGCCTTTCGTTTTATCTGTTGTTTGTCGGTGAACGCTCTCCTGAGTAGGACAAATCCG
CCGGGAGCGGATTTGAACGTTGCGAAGCAACGGCCCGGAGGGTGGCGGGCAGGACGCCCGCCATAAACTG
CCAGGCATCAAATTAAGCAGAAGGCCATCCTGACGGATGGCCTTTTTGCGTTTCTACAAACTCCTCGAGT
TCAAATATGTATCCGCTCATGAGACAATAACCCTGATAAATGCTTCAATAATATTGAAAAAGGAAGAGTA
TGAGTATTCAACATTTCCGTGTCGCCCTTATTCCCTTTTTTGCGGCATTTTGCCTTCCTGTTTTTGCTCA
CCCAGAAACGCTGGTGAAAGTAAAAGATGCTGAAGATCAGTTGGGTGCACGAGTGGGTTACATCGAACTG
GATCTCAACAGCGGTAAGATCCTTGAGAGTTTTCGCCCCGAAGAACGTTTTCCAATGATGAGCACTTTTA
AAGTTCTGCTATGTGGCGCGGTATTATCCCGTRTTGACGCCGGGCAAGAGCAACTCGGTCGCCGCATACA
CTATTCTCAGAATGACTTGGTTGAGTACTCACCAGTCACAGAAAAGCATCTTACGGATGGCATGACAGTA
AGAGAATTATGCAGTGCTGCCATAACCATGAGTGATAACACTGCGGCCAACTTACTTCTGACAACGATCG
GAGGACCGAAGGAGCTAACCGCTTTTTTGCACAACATGGGGGATCATGTAACTCGCCTTGATCGTTGGGA
ACCGGAGCTGAATGAAGCCATACCAAACGACGAGCGTGACACCACGATGCCTGTAGCAATGGCAACAACG
TTGCGCAAACTATTAACTGGCGAACTACTTACTCTAGCTTCCCGGCAACAATTAATAGACTGGATGGAGG
CGGATAAAGTTGCAGGACCACTTCTGCGCTCGGCCCTTCCGGCTGGCTGGTTTATTGCTGATAAATCTGG
AGCCGGTGAGCGTGGGTCTCGCGGTATCATTGCAGCACTGGGGCCAGATGGTAAGCCCTCCCGTATCGTA
GTTATCTACACGACGGGGAGTCAGGCAACTATGGATGAACGAAATAGACAGATCGCTGAGATAGGTGCCT
CACTGATTAAGCATTGGTAACTGTCAGACCAAGTTTACTCATATATACTTTAGATTGATTTAAAACTTCA
TTTTTAATTTAAAAGGATCTAGGTGAAGATCCTTTTTGATAATCTCATGACCAAAATCCCTTAACGTGAG
TTTTCGTTCCACTGAGCGAAGATCTTCCCTATCAGTGATAGAGATTGACATCCCTATCAGTGATAGAGAT
ACTGAGCACATCAGCAGGACGCACTGACCGAATTCATTAAAGAGGAGAAAGGTTCCATGGCATCCGTGAG
CAAGGGCGAGGAGGATAACATGGCCATCATCAAGGAGTTCATGCGCTTCAAGGTGCACATGGAGGGCTCC
GTGAACGGCCACGAGTTCGAGATCGAGGGCGAGGGCGAGGGCCGCCCCTACGAGGGCACCCAGACCGCCA
AGCTGAAGGTGACCAAGGGTGGCCCCCTGCCCTTCGCCTGGGACATCCTGTCCCCTCAGTTCATGTACGG
CTCCAAGGCCTACGTGAAGCACCCCGCCGACATCCCCGACTACTTGAAGCTGTCCTTCCCCGAGGGCTTC
AAGTGGGAGCGCGTGATGAACTTCGAGGACGGCGGCGTGGTGACCGTGACCCAGGACTCCTCCCTGCAGG
ACGGCGAGTTCATCTACAAGGTGAAGCTGCGCGGCACCAACTTCCCCTCCGACGGCCCCGTAATGCAGAA
GAAGACCATGGGCTGGGAGGCCTCCTCCGAGCGGATGTACCCCGAGGACGGTGGCTCTGGCTCTGGGTCG
ACTGGTGGTACCGGCGCCAAATCTGACAAGCTTTAACAGCTGATTAAGCTACATGGTACGCGTGCTGCCA
GGCATCAAATAAAACGAAAGGCTCAGTCGAAAGACTGGGCCTTTCGTTTTATCTGTTGTTTGTCGGTGAA
CGCTCTCCTGAGTAGGACAAATCCGCCGCCCTCCTAGGATCAGCGCTAGCGGAGTGTATACTGGCTTACT
ATGTTGGCACTGATGAGGGTGTCAGTGAAGTGCTTCATGTGGCAGGAGAAAAAAGGCTGCACCGGTGCGT
CAGCAGAATATGTGATACAGGATATATTCCGCTTCCTCGCTCACTGACTCGCTACGCTCGGTCGTTCGAC
TGCGGCGAGCGGAAATGGCTTACGAACGGGGCGGAGATTTCCTGGAAGATGCCAGGAAGATACTTAACAG
GGAAGTGAGAGGGCCGCGGCAAAGCCGTTTTTCCATAGGCTCCGCCCCCCTGACAAGCATCACGAAATCT
GACGCTCAAATCAGTGGTGGCGAAACCCGACAGGACTATAAAGATACCAGGCGTTTCCCCCTGGCGGCTC
CCTCGTGCGCTCTCCTGTTCCTGCCTTTCGGTTTACCGGTGTCATTCCGCTGTTATGGCCGCGTTTGTCT
CATTCCACGCCTGACACTCAGTTCCGGGTAGGCAGTTCGCTCCAAGCTGGACTGTATGCACGAACCCCCC
GTTCAGTCCGACCGCTGCGCCTTATCCGGTAACTATCGTCTTGAGTCCAACCCGGAAAGACATGCAAAAG
CACCACTGGCAGCAGCCACTGGTAATTGATTTAGAGGAGTTAGTCTTGAAGTCATGCGCCGGTTAAGGCT
AAACTGAAAGGACAAGTTTTGGTGACTGCGCTCCTCCAAGCCAGTTACCTCGGTTCAAAGAGTTGGTAGC
TCAGAGAACCTTCGAAAAACCGCCCTGCAAGGCGGTTTTTTCGTTTTCAGAGCAAGAGATTACGCGCAGA
CCAAAACGATCTCAAGAAGATCATCTTATTAACTGCAGAGATCAATTCGCGCGCGAAGGCGAAGCGGCAT
GCTGCATAATGTGCCTGTCAAATGGACGAAGCAGGGATTCTGCAAACCCTATGCTACTCCGTCAAGCCGT
CAATTGTCTGATTCGTTACCAATTATGACAACTTGACGGCTACATCATTCACTTTTTCTTCACAACCGGC
ACGGAACTCGCTCGGGCTGGCCCCGGTGCATTTTTTAAATACCCGCGAGAAATAGAGTTGATCGTCAAAA
CCAACATTGCGACCGACGGTGGCGATAGGCATCCGGGTGGTGCTCAAAAGCAGCTTCGCCTGGCTGATAC
GTTGGTCCTCGCGCCAGCTTAAGACGCTAATCCCTAACTGCTGGCGGAAAAGATGTGACAGACGCGACGG
CGACAAGCAAACATGCTGTGCGACGCTGGCGATATCAAAATTGCTGTCTGCCAGGTGATCGCTGATGTAC
TGACAAGCCTCGCGTACCCGATTATCCATCGGTGGATGGAGCGACTCGTTAATCGCTTCCATGCGCCGCA
GTAACAATTGCTCAAGCAGATTTATCGCCAGCAGCTCCGAATAGCGCCCTTCCCCTTGCCCGGCGTTAAT
GATTTGCCCAAACAGGTCGCTGAAATGCGGCTGGTGCGCTTCATCCGGGCGAAAGAACCCCGTATTGGCA
AATATTGACGGCCAGTTAAGCCATTCATGCCAGTAGGCGCGCGGACGAAAGTAAACCCACTGGTGATACC
ATTCGCGAGCCTCCGGATGACGACCGTAGTGATGAATCTCTCCTGGCGGGAACAGCAAAATATCACCCGG
TCGGCAAACAAATTCTCGTCCCTGATTTTTCACCACCCCCTGACCGCGAATGGTGAGATTGAGAATATAA
CCTTTCATTCCCAGCGGTCGGTCGATAAAAAAATCGAGATAACCGTTGGCCTCAATCGGCGTTAAACCCG
CCACCAGATGGGCATTAAACGAGTATCCCGGCAGCAGGGGATCATTTTGCGCTTCAGCCATACTTTTCAT
ACTCCCGCCATTCAGAGAAGAAACCAATTGTCCATATTGCATCAGACATTGCCGTCACTGCGTCTTTTAC
TGGCTCTTCTCGCTAACCAAACCGGTAACCCCGCTTATTAAAAGCATTCTGTAACAAAGCGGGACCAAAG
CCATGACAAAAACGCGTAACAAAAGTGTCTATAATCACGGCAGAAAAGTCCACATTGATTATTTGCACGG
CGTCACACTTTGCTATGCCATAGCATTTTTATCCATAAGATTAGCGGATCC
